>Addgene plasmid #73448 | mOC-STAMP_pcDNA3.1 D/V5-His-TOPO | depositor full sequence | sequence record 139984 | mOC-STAMP_pcDNA3.1 D/V5-His-TOPO sequence 6960 bps
GACGGATCGGGAGATCTCCCGATCCCCTATGGTCGACTCTCAGTACAATCTGCTCTGATGCCGCATAGTT
AAGCCAGTATCTGCTCCCTGCTTGTGTGTTGGAGGTCGCTGAGTAGTGCGCGAGCAAAATTTAAGCTACA
ACAAGGCAAGGCTTGACCGACAATTGCATGAAGAATCTGCTTAGGGTTAGGCGTTTTGCGCTGCTTCGCG
ATGTACGGGCCAGATATACGCGTTGACATTGATTATTGACTAGTTATTAATAGTAATCAATTACGGGGTC
ATTAGTTCATAGCCCATATATGGAGTTCCGCGTTACATAACTTACGGTAAATGGCCCGCCTGGCTGACCG
CCCAACGACCCCCGCCCATTGACGTCAATAATGACGTATGTTCCCATAGTAACGCCAATAGGGACTTTCC
ATTGACGTCAATGGGTGGACTATTTACGGTAAACTGCCCACTTGGCAGTACATCAAGTGTATCATATGCC
AAGTACGCCCCCTATTGACGTCAATGACGGTAAATGGCCCGCCTGGCATTATGCCCAGTACATGACCTTA
TGGGACTTTCCTACTTGGCAGTACATCTACGTATTAGTCATCGCTATTACCATGGTGATGCGGTTTTGGC
AGTACATCAATGGGCGTGGATAGCGGTTTGACTCACGGGGATTTCCAAGTCTCCACCCCATTGACGTCAA
TGGGAGTTTGTTTTGGCACCAAAATCAACGGGACTTTCCAAAATGTCGTAACAACTCCGCCCCATTGACG
CAAATGGGCGGTAGGCGTGTACGGTGGGAGGTCTATATAAGCAGAGCTCTCTGGCTAACTAGAGAACCCA
CTGCTTACTGGCTTATCGAAATTAATACGACTCACTATAGGGAGACCCAAGCTGGCTAGTTAAGCTTGGT
ACCGAGCTCGGATCCCATGAGGACCATCAGGGCAGCCACGGAACACCTCTTTGGCTTGGGGTGGAAGTTC
TGGCGCTTGGGGATCTGCAAGGCAGTTGTTCCACTGCAGGCTGCCTGGAAAGCCTTCTCCCAGCCTGTCC
CAGCCAGCTGTAACGAACTACTGACCCAGCTTCTCCTGTGTGTTTCCTTGGCCAGTCTTATCGCAGGCCT
GGCGCATCACTGGCTGGTCTCTTTGCAGCTTTATCCTTTGGGACCCCCTGCCCTGGTGACCTCTCTCTGT
GGTCTCTTCGTCTTCCTAAGCCTGGGCCTGGTGCCCCCCATCCGCTGCCTATTTGTGCTCAGTGTGCCAA
CCCTGGGCTCCAAGCAGGGCCGCCGCTTGCTCCTGTCCTACAGTGCAGCCAACCTGGCTGTCGCTGTGGT
GCCAAACGTCTTAGGCAATGTGCGTGCAGCTGGGCAAGTGCTGAGCTGTGTTACTGAGGGCTCTTTGGAG
AGTCTGCTTGATACCACTTACCAGCTGCGCCAGGCAGCCAGGGAACTGGGCCCAGCCAGCCGAGCAGGCA
GCCGCAGCCTGACATTTGAGGTCGAGGGCAAGGGCTCAGCCTTCCGCCTTCACATGCACACGATCACTCA
GGAGATCCTGGAAGACTTCTCTGGCCTGGAGTTCCTGGCTCGAGCAGCACTGGGCACTCAGCGGGTGGTC
ACCGGGTTGTTCCTGCTGGGCCTCCTGGGAGAGTCGGCCTGGTACCTTCATCGCTACCTCACTGACCTGC
GTTTCGACAATATCTACGCGACTCGGCAGCTGGTTCGGCAGCTGGCCCAGGCTGGTGCCACACATCTGCT
GACCTCTCCGCCTCCGTGGCTGCTCCAAACAGCCCAGCCTAAGTTGTCACGGGAGGAGCTGCTGAGCTGT
CTCCTAAGGCTGGGGCTACTGGCATTGCTCTTAGTAGCCACAGCTGTGACAGTGGCCTCAGACTATGGGG
CCTTCCTCTTGGCACAAGCAGCTGTAGCCTGGGCTCAGAAGTTACCCACTGTCCCAATCACACTCACAGT
CAAATATGACGCCTCATATAAGGTTCTGGACTTCATCCTCTTCGTCCTCAACCAACCTCCGGTGGAGAGC
GTGTTTGCCTCCATGCAGCGCTCCTTCCAGTGGGAGCTGCGCTTCACGCCCCACGACTGTCATCTACCAC
AGGCTCAACCACCCCGTGTCACCGCTGCTCTGGCGGCGGGCGCCCTGCAACTGCTGGCGGGCGCCACCTT
GGTGCTACAGGCCTACGCCTGGCGCCTGCGCCACACCATCGCAGCCTCCTTCTTCCCAGACCAGGAGGCC
AGGAGGCTTAGCCACTTGCAGGCCCGGCTCCAGAGGAGACACAACCAGAGTGACCACCTGAACAAACAGC
CCGGCACTATGGCCACCCGGGAATCCAGGAAGCCTGGACAGGGAACTCGGACTCTGGAGTCACAGGGACC
TCAGGCACATGACTCCCTTGGGCCTCCATATGACCTCGAGTGCGGCCGCTCGAGTCTAGAGGGCCCGCGG
TTCGAAGGTAAGCCTATCCCTAACCCTCTCCTCGGTCTCGATTCTACGCGTACCGGTCATCATCACCATC
ACCATTGAGTTTAAACCCGCTGATCAGCCTCGACTGTGCCTTCTAGTTGCCAGCCATCTGTTGTTTGCCC
CTCCCCCGTGCCTTCCTTGACCCTGGAAGGTGCCACTCCCACTGTCCTTTCCTAATAAAATGAGGAAATT
GCATCGCATTGTCTGAGTAGGTGTCATTCTATTCTGGGGGGTGGGGTGGGGCAGGACAGCAAGGGGGAGG
ATTGGGAAGACAATAGCAGGCATGCTGGGGATGCGGTGGGCTCTATGGCTTCTGAGGCGGAAAGAACCAG
CTGGGGCTCTAGGGGGTATCCCC
[124 nt withheld, positions 2824-2947]
C
[32 nt withheld, positions 2949-2980]
CA
[57 nt withheld, positions 2983-3039]
A
[49 nt withheld, positions 3041-3089]
CCTTTGACGTTGGAGTCCACGTTCTTT
[37 nt withheld, positions 3117-3153]
ACCCTATCTCGGTCTATTCTTTTGATTTATAAGGGATTTTGGGGATTTCGGCCTATTGGTTAAAAAATGA
GCTGATTTAACAAAAATTTAACGCGAATTAATTCTGTGGAATGTGTGTCAGTTAGGGTGTGGAAAGTCCC
CAGGCTCCCCAGGCAGGCAGAAGTATGCAAAGCATGCATCTCAATTAGTCAGCAACCAGGTGTGGAAAGT
CCCCAGGCTCCCCAGCAGGCAGAAGTATGCAAAGCATGCATCTCAATTAGTCAGCAACCATAGTCCCGCC
CCTAACTCCGCCCATCCCGCCCCTAACTCCGCCCAGTTCCGCCCATTCTCCGCCCCATGGCTGACTAATT
TTTTTTATTTATGCAGAGGCCGAGGCCGCCTCTGCCTCTGAGCTATTCCAGAAGTAGTGAGGAGGCTTTT
TTGGAGGCCTAGGCTTTTGCAAAAAGCTCCCGGGAGCTTGTATATCCATTTTCGGATCTGATCAAGAGAC
AGGATGAGGATCGTTTCGCATGATTGAACAAGATGGATTGCACGCAGGTTCTCCGGCCGCTTGGGTGGAG
AGGCTATTCGGCTATGACTGGGCACAACAGACAATCGGCTGCTCTGATGCCGCCGTGTTCCGGCTGTCAG
CGCAGGGGCGCCCGGTTCTTTTTGTCAAGACCGACCTGTCCGGTGCCCTGAATGAACTGCAGGACGAGGC
AGCGCGGCTATCGTGGCTGGCCACGACGGGCGTTCCTTGCGCAGCTGTGCTCGACGTTGTCACTGAAGCG
GGAAGGGACTGGCTGCTATTGGGCGAAGTGCCGGGGCAGGATCTCCTGTCATCTCACCTTGCTCCTGCCG
AGAAAGTATCCATCATGGCTGATGCAATGCGGCGGCTGCATACGCTTGATCCGGCTACCTGCCCATTCGA
CCACCAAGCGAAACATCGCATCGAGCGAGCACGTACTCGGATGGAAGCCGGTCTTGTCGATCAGGATGAT
CTGGACGAAGAGCATCAGGGGCTCGCGCCAGCCGAACTGTTCGCCAGGCTCAAGGCGCGCATGCCCGACG
GCGAGGATCTCGTCGTGACCCATGGCGATGCCTGCTTGCCGAATATCATGGTGGAAAATGGCCGCTTTTC
TGGATTCATCGACTGTGGCCGGCTGGGTGTGGCGGACCGCTATCAGGACATAGCGTTGGCTACCCGTGAT
ATTGCTGAAGAGCTTGGCGGCGAATGGGCTGACCGCTTCCTCGTGCTTTACGGTATCGCCGCTCCCGATT
CGCAGCGCATCGCCTTCTATCGCCTTCTTGACGAGTTCTTCTGAGCGGGACTCTGGGGTTCGCGAAATGA
CCGACCAAGCGACGCCCAACCTGCCATCACGAGATTTCGATTCCACCGCCGCCTTCTATGAAAGGTTGGG
CTTCGGAATCGTTTTCCGGGACGCCGGCTGGATGATCCTCCAGCGCGGGGATCTCATGCTGGAGTTCTTC
GCCCACCCCAACTTGTTTATTGCAGCTTATAATGGTTACAAATAAAGCAATAGCATCACAAATTTCACAA
ATAAAGCATTTTTTTCACTGCATTCTAGTTGTGGTTTGTCCAAACTCATCAATGTATCTTATCATGTCTG
TATACCGTCGACCTCTAGCTAGAGCTTGGCGTAATCATGGTCATAGCTGTTTCCTGTGTGAAATTGTTAT
CCGCTCACAATTCCACACAACATACGAGCCGGAAGCATAAAGTGTAAAGCCTGGGGTGCCTAATGAGTGA
GCTAACTCACATTAATTGCGTTGCGCTCACTGCCCGCTTTCCAGTCGGGAAACCTGTCGTGCCAGCTGCA
TTAATGAATCGGCCAACGCGCGGGGAGAGGCGGTTTGCGTATTGGGCGCTCTTCCGCTTCCTCGCTCACT
GACTCGCTGCGCTCGGTCGTTCGGCTGCGGCGAGCGGTATCAGCTCACTCAAAGGCGGTAATACGGTTAT
CCACAGAATCAGGGGATAACGCAGGAAAGAACATGTGAGCAAAAGGCCAGCAAAAGGCCAGGAACCGTAA
AAAGGCCGCGTTGCTGGCGTTTTTCCATAGGCTCCGCCCCCCTGACGAGCATCACAAAAATCGACGCTCA
AGTCAGAGGTGGCGAAACCCGACAGGACTATAAAGATACCAGGCGTTTCCCCCTGGAAGCTCCCTCGTGC
GCTCTCCTGTTCCGACCCTGCCGCTTACCGGATACCTGTCCGCCTTTCTCCCTTCGGGAAGCGTGGCGCT
TTCTCAATGCTCACGCTGTAGGTATCTCAGTTCGGTGTAGGTCGTTCGCTCCAAGCTGGGCTGTGTGCAC
GAACCCCCCGTTCAGCCCGACCGCTGCGCCTTATCCGGTAACTATCGTCTTGAGTCCAACCCGGTAAGAC
ACGACTTATCGCCACTGGCAGCAGCCACTGGTAACAGGATTAGCAGAGCGAGGTATGTAGGCGGTGCTAC
AGAGTTCTTGAAGTGGTGGCCTAACTACGGCTACACTAGAAGGACAGTATTTGGTATCTGCGCTCTGCTG
AAGCCAGTTACCTTCGGAAAAAGAGTTGGTAGCTCTTGATCCGGCAAACAAACCACCGCTGGTAGCGGTG
GTTTTTTTGTTTGCAAGCAGCAGATTACGCGCAGAAAAAAAGGATCTCAAGAAGATCCTTTGATCTTTTC
TACGGGGTCTGACGCTCAGTGGAACGAAAACTCACGTTAAGGGATTTTGGTCATGAGATTATCAAAAAGG
ATCTTCACCTAGATCCTTTTAAATTAAAAATGAAGTTTTAAATCAATCTAAAGTATATATGAGTAAACTT
GGTCTGACAGTTACCAATGCTTAATCAGTGAGGCACCTATCTCAGCGATCTGTCTATTTCGTTCATCCAT
AGTTGCCTGACTCCCCGTCGTGTAGATAACTACGATACGGGAGGGCTTACCATCTGGCCCCAGTGCTGCA
ATGATACCGCGAGACCCACGCTCACCGGCTCCAGATTTATCAGCAATAAACCAGCCAGCCGGAAGGGCCG
AGCGCAGAAGTGGTCCTGCAACTTTATCCGCCTCCATCCAGTCTATTAATTGTTGCCGGGAAGCTAGAGT
AAGTAGTTCGCCAGTTAATAGTTTGCGCAACGTTGTTGCCATTGCTACAGGCATCGTGGTGTCACGCTCG
TCGTTTGGTATGGCTTCATTCAGCTCCGGTTCCCAACGATCAAGGCGAGTTACATGATCCCCCATGTTGT
GCAAAAAAGCGGTTAGCTCCTTCGGTCCTCCGATCGTTGTCAGAAGTAAGTTGGCCGCAGTGTTATCACT
CATGGTTATGGCAGCACTGCATAATTCTCTTACTGTCATGCCATCCGTAAGATGCTTTTCTGTGACTGGT
GAGTACTCAACCAAGTCATTCTGAGAATAGTGTATGCGGCGACCGAGTTGCTCTTGCCCGGCGTCAATAC
GGGATAATACCGCGCCACATAGCAGAACTTTAAAAGTGCTCATCATTGGAAAACGTTCTTCGGGGCGAAA
ACTCTCAAGGATCTTACCGCTGTTGAGATCCAGTTCGATGTAACCCACTCGTGCACCCAACTGATCTTCA
GCATCTTTTACTTTCACCAGCGTTTCTGGGTGAGCAAAAACAGGAAGGCAAAATGCCGCAAAAAAGGGAA
TAAGGGCGACACGGAAATGTTGAATACTCATACTCTTCCTTTTTCAATATTATTGAAGCATTTATCAGGG
TTATTGTCTCATGAGCGGATACATATTTGAATGTATTTAGAAAAATAAACAAATAGGGGTTCCGCGCACA
TTTCCCCGAAAAGTGCCACCTGACGTC
Features (pLannotate 1.2.2; 21 found; start..end, strand, type, name):
     36..80      -  misc_feature   bom (fragment): basis of mobility region from pBR322
    235..614     +  enhancer       CMV enhancer: human cytomegalovirus immediate early enhancer
    615..818     +  promoter       CMV promoter: human cytomegalovirus (CMV) immediate early promoter
    814..847     +  LTR            5' LTR (truncated) (fragment): truncated 5' long terminal repeat (LTR) from HIV-1
    863..881     +  promoter       T7 promoter: promoter for bacteriophage T7 RNA polymerase
    927..2420    +  CDS            Ocstamp: OCSTP_MOUSE - Experimental evidence at protein level: Swiss-Prot protein existence level 1. Probable cell surface receptor that plays a role in cellular fusion and cell differentiation. Cooperates with DCSTAMP in modulating cell-cell fusion in both osteoclasts and foreign body giant cells (FBGCs). Involved in osteoclast bone resorption. Promotes osteoclast differentiation and may play a role in the multinucleated osteoclast maturation. From Mus musculus (Mouse).
   2457..2498    +  CDS            V5 tag: epitope tag from simian virus 5
   2554..2778    +  polyA_signal   bGH poly(A) signal: bovine growth hormone polyadenylation signal
   2782..2803    +  promoter       SV40 promoter (fragment): SV40 enhancer and early promoter
   2824..3252    +  rep_origin     f1 ori (sequence partly withheld): f1 bacteriophage origin of replication; arrow indicates direction of (+) strand synthesis
   3266..3596    +  promoter       SV40 promoter: SV40 enhancer and early promoter
   3663..4454    +  CDS            neo: KKA2_KLEPN - Also known as kan, nptII. Experimental evidence at protein level: Swiss-Prot protein existence level 1. Resistance to kanamycin, neomycin, paromomycin, ribostamycin, butirosin and gentamicin B. From Klebsiella pneumoniae.
   4480..4638    +  CDS            ble (fragment): BLE_KLEPN - Experimental evidence at protein level: Swiss-Prot protein existence level 1. Binding protein with a strong affinity to the bleomycin family of antibiotics. Binds to CL990; an antimitotic-antibiotic compound. From Klebsiella pneumoniae.
   4633..4754    +  polyA_signal   SV40 poly(A) signal: SV40 polyadenylation signal
   4827..4843    -  protein_bind   lac operator: The lac repressor binds to the lac operator to inhibit transcription in E. coli. This inhibition can be relieved by adding lactose or isopropyl-β-D-thiogalactopyranoside (IPTG). lac repressor encoded by lacI
   4851..4881    -  promoter       lac promoter: promoter for the E. coli lac operon
   4896..4917    -  protein_bind   CAP binding site: CAP binding activates transcription in the presence of cAMP. E. coli catabolite activator protein
   4930..5022    -  CDS            lacI (fragment): lac repressor; lacI; The lac repressor binds to the lac operator to inhibit transcription in E. coli. This inhibition can be relieved by adding lactose or isopropyl-β-D-thiogalactopyranoside (IPTG).
   5205..5793    -  rep_origin     ori: high-copy-number ColE1/pMB1/pBR322/pUC origin of replication
   5964..6824    -  CDS            AmpR: β-lactamase; bla; confers resistance to ampicillin, carbenicillin, and related antibiotics
   6825..6929    -  promoter       AmpR promoter: bla
