[The description below was written by a language model from this plasmid's Addgene catalogue record and pLannotate feature annotations shown in this document.]
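Description:
mOC-STAMP_pcDNA3.1 D/V5-His-TOPO is a mammalian expression plasmid built on the pcDNA3.1 D/V5-His directional TOPO backbone, made to express mouse osteoclast stimulatory transmembrane protein (OC-STAMP, gene Ocstamp) in cultured mammalian cells. It is maintained in E. coli as a high-copy plasmid through a ColE1/pUC-type origin with ampicillin resistance (bla under its own promoter). An f1 origin is also present, which allows single-stranded DNA production. For mammalian cells, an SV40 enhancer/early promoter drives the neomycin phosphotransferase gene, terminated by an SV40 polyadenylation signal, so stable transfectants can be selected with G418.

The expression cassette uses the human CMV immediate-early enhancer and promoter, followed by a T7 promoter that permits in vitro transcription, then the Ocstamp coding sequence and a bovine growth hormone polyadenylation signal. The insert was introduced by TOPO cloning and is fused at its C terminus to the backbone-encoded V5 epitope and 6xHis tag, which allow antibody detection and metal-affinity purification. The feature table annotates the V5 tag but does not call the His tag separately. The depositor notes an N162D substitution in the insert that alters glycosylation of the protein but is not known to disrupt its function.

OC-STAMP is annotated as a probable cell surface receptor that cooperates with DC-STAMP in cell–cell fusion and promotes osteoclast differentiation, so the construct suits overexpression studies of osteoclast formation. The catalogue lists a total size of 7008 bp and a 1956 bp insert. The deposited sequence is 6960 nt with an annotated coding region of about 1.5 kb, so the listed insert may include flanking non-coding sequence. Several small fragment hits (HIV-1 LTR, ble, lacI) are probably annotation artefacts of backbone sequence.
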