Addgene plasmid #73448: mOC-STAMP_pcDNA3.1 D/V5-His-TOPO
Purpose: Express mouse OC-STAMP in mammalian cells
Depositing lab: Paul Odgren. Depositing organization: University of Massachusetts, Worcester. Publication: Osteoclast stimulatory transmembrane protein (OC-STAMP), a novel protein induced by RANKL that promotes osteoclast differentiation. Yang M, Birnbaum MJ, MacKay CA, Mason-Savas A, Thompson B, Odgren PR. J Cell Physiol. 2008 May;215(2):497-505. 10.1002/jcp.21331 PubMed 18064667.
Backbone
  Vector backbone: pcDNA3.1 D V5-His
  Backbone size w/o insert (bp): 5052
  Total vector size (bp): 7008
  Vector type: Mammalian Expression
  Selectable markers: Neomycin (select with G418)
Growth in bacteria
  Bacterial resistance: Ampicillin, 100 μg/mL
  Growth temperature: 37°C
  Growth strain: DH5alpha
  Copy number: High Copy
Gene/Insert
  Gene/Insert name: Ocstamp
  Species: M. musculus (mouse)
  Insert size (bp): 1956
  Mutation: N162D
  GenBank ID: NM_029021.1
  Entrez Gene: Ocstamp (a.k.a. 4833422F24Rik, OC-STAMP)
  Tag / fusion protein: V5-6xHis (C terminal on backbone)
  Cloning method: TOPO Cloning
  Sequencing primers: 5′ CMV fwd primer; 3′ BGH rev primer
Terms and licenses: Academic/Nonprofit Terms; Industry Terms: Not Available to Industry
Depositor comments: The OC-stamp insert contains an N162D mutation. This mutation affects protein glycosylation but is not known to disrupt protein function.
How to cite: mOC-STAMP_pcDNA3.1 D/V5-His-TOPO was a gift from Paul Odgren (Addgene plasmid # 73448 ; http://n2t.net/addgene:73448 ; RRID:Addgene_73448)
