>Addgene plasmid #73448 | mOC-STAMP_pcDNA3.1 D/V5-His-TOPO | addgene partial sequence | sequence record 139979 | CMV-F 5'-CGCAAATGGGCGGTAGGCGTG-3'
GGCTAACTAGAGAACCCACTGCTTACTGGCTTATCGAAATTAATACGACTCACTATAGGGAGACCCAAGC
TGGCTAGTTAAGCTTGGTACCGAGCTCGGATCCCATGAGGACCATCAGGGCAGCCACGGAACACCTCTTT
GGCTTGGGGTGGAAGTTCTGGCGCTTGGGGATCTGCAAGGCAGTTGTTCCACTGCAGGCTGCCTGGAAAG
CCTTCTCCCAGCCTGTCCCAGCCAGCTGTAACGAACTACTGACCCAGCTTCTCCTGTGTGTTTCCTTGGC
CAGTCTTATCGCAGGCCTGGCGCATCACTGGCTGGTCTCTTTGCAGCTTTATCCTTTGGGACCCCCTGCC
CTGGTGACCTCTCTCTGTGGTCTCTTCGTCTTCCTAAGCCTGGGCCTGGTGCCCCCCATCCGCTGCCTAT
TTGTGCTCAGTGTGCCAACCCTGGGCTCCAAGCAGGGCCGCCGCTTGCTCCTGTCCTACAGTGCAGCCAA
CCTGGCTGTCGCTGTGGTGCCAAACGTCTTAGGCAATGTGCGTGCAGCTGGGCAAGTGCTGAGCTGTGTT
ACTGAGGGCTCTTTGGAGAGTCTGCTTGATACCACTTACCAGCTGCGCCAGGCAGCCAGGGAACTGGGCC
CAGCCAGCCGAGCAGGCAGCCGCAGCCTGACATTTGAGGTCGAGGGCAAGGGCTCAGCCTTCCGCCTTCA
CATGCACACGATCACTCAGGAGATCCTGGAAGACTTCTCTGGCCTGGAGTTCCTGGCTCGAGCAGCACTG
GGCACTCAGCGGGTGGTCACCGGGTTGTTCCTGCTGGGCCTCCTGGGAGAGTCGGCCTGGTACCTTCATC
GCTACCTCACTGACCTGCGTTTCGACAATATCTACGCGACTCGGCAGCTGGTTCGGCAGCTGGCCCAGGC
TGGTGCCACACATCTGCTGACCTCTCCGCCTCCGTGGCTGCTCCAAACA
