>Addgene plasmid #73448 | mOC-STAMP_pcDNA3.1 D/V5-His-TOPO | addgene partial sequence | sequence record 139982 | BGH-rev 5'-TAGAAGGCACAGTCGAGG-3'
GGTGATGATGACCGGTACGCGTAGAATCGAGACCGAGGAGAGGGTTAGGGATAGGCTTACCTTCGAACCG
CGGGCCCTCTAGACTCGAGCGGCCGCACTCGAGGTCATATGGAGGCCCAAGGGAGTCATGTGCCTGAGGT
CCCTGTGACTCCAGAGTCCGAGTTCCCTGTCCAGGCTTCCTGGATTCCCGGGTGGCCATAGTGCCGGGCT
GTTTGTTCAGGTGGTCACTCTGGTTGTGTCTCCTCTGGAGCCGGGCCTGCAAGTGGCTAAGCCTCCTGGC
CTCCTGGTCTGGGAAGAAGGAGGCTGCGATGGTGTGGCGCAGGCGCCAGGCGTAGGCCTGTAGCACCAAG
GTGGCGCCCGCCAGCAGTTGCAGGGCGCCCGCCGCCAGAGCAGCGGTGACACGGGGTGGTTGAGCCTGTG
GTAGATGACAGTCGTGGGGCGTGAAGCGCAGCTCCCACTGGAAGGAGCGCTGCATGGAGGCAAACACGCT
CTCCACCGGAGGTTGGTTGAGGACGAAGAGGATGAAGTCCAGAACCTTATATGAGGCGTCATATTTGACT
GTGAGTGTGATTGGGACAGTGGGTAACTTCTGAGCCCAGGCTACAGCTGCTTGTGCCAAGAGGAAGGCCC
CATAGTCTGAGGCCACTGTCACAGCTGTGGCTACTAAGAGCAATGCCAGTAGCCCCAGCCTTAGGAGACA
GCTCAGCAGCTCCTCCCGTGACAACTTAGGCTGGGCTGTTTGGAGCAGCCACGGAGGCGGAGAGGTCAGC
AGATGTGTGGCACCAGCCTGGGCCAGCTGCCGAACCAGCTGCCGAGTCGCGTAGATATTGTCGAAACGCA
GGTCAGTGAGGTAGCGATGAAGGTACCAGGCCGACTCTCCCAGGAGGCCCAGCAGGAACAACCCGGTGAC
CACCCGCTGA
